Addgene plasmid #121143: mCherry-TIS11B CPM2
Purpose: Mammalian expression of mCherry tagged TIS11B CPM2 (charge pattern mutant 2)
Depositing lab: Christine Mayr. Depositing organization: Memorial Sloan-Kettering Cancer Center. Publication: A Membraneless Organelle Associated with the Endoplasmic Reticulum Enables 3'UTR-Mediated Protein-Protein Interactions. Ma W, Mayr C. Cell. 2018 Oct 30. pii: S0092-8674(18)31315-1. doi: 10.1016/j.cell.2018.10.007. PubMed 30449617.
Backbone
  Vector backbone: pcDNA3.1
  Vector type: Mammalian Expression
  Selectable markers: Puromycin
Growth in bacteria
  Bacterial resistance: Ampicillin, 100 μg/mL
  Growth temperature: 37°C
  Growth strain: DH5alpha
  Copy number: Unknown
Gene/Insert
  Gene/Insert name: ZFP36L1 (TIS11B) charge pattern mutant 2
  Species: H. sapiens (human)
  Entrez Gene: VEGFA (a.k.a. L-VEGF, MVCD1, VEGF, VPF)
Terms and licenses: Academic/Nonprofit Terms; Industry Terms: Not Available to Industry
How to cite: mCherry-TIS11B CPM2 was a gift from Christine Mayr (Addgene plasmid # 121143 ; http://n2t.net/addgene:121143 ; RRID:Addgene_121143)
