[The description below was written by a language model from this plasmid's Addgene catalogue record and pLannotate feature annotations shown in this document.]
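Description:
mCherry-TIS11B CPM2 is a mammalian expression plasmid of about 6.9 kb built on a pcDNA3.1 backbone. It expresses a red-fluorescent fusion of human TIS11B (ZFP36L1) carrying the changes the depositor calls charge pattern mutant 2. In bacteria it replicates from a high-copy ColE1/pUC-type origin and is selected with ampicillin through the β-lactamase gene and its native promoter. An f1 phage origin is also present. For mammalian cells, an SV40 enhancer/early promoter drives puromycin N-acetyltransferase, terminated by the SV40 polyadenylation signal. A short bleomycin-resistance fragment annotated just downstream of PuroR looks like a remnant of an earlier marker rather than a functional gene.

The expression cassette uses the CMV immediate-early enhancer and promoter, followed by a T7 promoter that could support in vitro transcription. The mCherry coding sequence comes first and runs directly into the ZFP36L1 coding sequence, so the tag sits at the N-terminus of TIS11B. The bovine growth hormone polyadenylation signal ends the transcript. Small annotated fragments, such as a truncated HIV-1 LTR piece at the CMV boundary and the lac promoter/operator region, are typical backbone sequences or annotation matches and are not functional parts of the design.

The record does not say which residues are altered in CPM2. The catalogue's Entrez Gene link points to VEGFA, which does not match either the insert name or the annotated ZFP36L1 coding sequence. The associated publication concerns a membraneless organelle associated with the endoplasmic reticulum, so the construct is probably used to image the localisation and assembly behaviour of this TIS11B variant in transfected cells.
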