Features (pLannotate 1.2.2; 21 found; start..end, strand, type, name):
     28..80      -  misc_feature   bom (fragment): basis of mobility region from pBR322
    235..614     +  enhancer       CMV enhancer: human cytomegalovirus immediate early enhancer
    615..818     +  promoter       CMV promoter: human cytomegalovirus (CMV) immediate early promoter
    814..847     +  LTR            5' LTR (truncated) (fragment): truncated 5' long terminal repeat (LTR) from HIV-1
    863..881     +  promoter       T7 promoter: promoter for bacteriophage T7 RNA polymerase
    901..1608    +  CDS            mCherry: mCherry is a basic (constitutively fluorescent) red fluorescent protein published in 2004, derived from Discosoma sp.. It is reported to be a very rapidly-maturing monomer with low acid sensitivity.
   1609..2619    +  CDS            ZFP36L1: TISB_HUMAN - Also known as BERG36 From Homo sapiens (Human).
   2699..2923    +  polyA_signal   bGH poly(A) signal: bovine growth hormone polyadenylation signal
   2927..2948    +  promoter       SV40 promoter (fragment): SV40 enhancer and early promoter
   2969..3397    +  rep_origin     f1 ori (sequence partly withheld): f1 bacteriophage origin of replication; arrow indicates direction of (+) strand synthesis
   3411..3740    +  promoter       SV40 promoter: SV40 enhancer and early promoter
   3753..4352    +  CDS            PuroR: puromycin N-acetyltransferase; pac from Streptomyces alboniger; confers resistance to puromycin
   4373..4531    +  CDS            ble (fragment): BLE_KLEPN - Experimental evidence at protein level: Swiss-Prot protein existence level 1. Binding protein with a strong affinity to the bleomycin family of antibiotics. Binds to CL990; an antimitotic-antibiotic compound. From Klebsiella pneumoniae.
   4526..4647    +  polyA_signal   SV40 poly(A) signal: SV40 polyadenylation signal
   4720..4736    -  protein_bind   lac operator: The lac repressor binds to the lac operator to inhibit transcription in E. coli. This inhibition can be relieved by adding lactose or isopropyl-β-D-thiogalactopyranoside (IPTG). lac repressor encoded by lacI
   4744..4774    -  promoter       lac promoter: promoter for the E. coli lac operon
   4789..4810    -  protein_bind   CAP binding site: CAP binding activates transcription in the presence of cAMP. E. coli catabolite activator protein
   4823..4915    -  CDS            lacI (fragment): lac repressor; lacI; The lac repressor binds to the lac operator to inhibit transcription in E. coli. This inhibition can be relieved by adding lactose or isopropyl-β-D-thiogalactopyranoside (IPTG).
   5098..5686    -  rep_origin     ori: high-copy-number ColE1/pMB1/pBR322/pUC origin of replication
   5857..6717    -  CDS            AmpR: β-lactamase; bla; confers resistance to ampicillin, carbenicillin, and related antibiotics
   6718..6822    -  promoter       AmpR promoter: bla
>Addgene plasmid #121143 | mCherry-TIS11B CPM2 | addgene full sequence | sequence record 234795 | Addgene NGS Result
GACGGATCGGGAGATCTCCCGATCCCCTATGGTGCACTCTCAGTACAATCTGCTCTGATGCCGCATAGTT
AAGCCAGTATCTGCTCCCTGCTTGTGTGTTGGAGGTCGCTGAGTAGTGCGCGAGCAAAATTTAAGCTACA
ACAAGGCAAGGCTTGACCGACAATTGCATGAAGAATCTGCTTAGGGTTAGGCGTTTTGCGCTGCTTCGCG
ATGTACGGGCCAGATATACGCGTTGACATTGATTATTGACTAGTTATTAATAGTAATCAATTACGGGGTC
ATTAGTTCATAGCCCATATATGGAGTTCCGCGTTACATAACTTACGGTAAATGGCCCGCCTGGCTGACCG
CCCAACGACCCCCGCCCATTGACGTCAATAATGACGTATGTTCCCATAGTAACGCCAATAGGGACTTTCC
ATTGACGTCAATGGGTGGAGTATTTACGGTAAACTGCCCACTTGGCAGTACATCAAGTGTATCATATGCC
AAGTACGCCCCCTATTGACGTCAATGACGGTAAATGGCCCGCCTGGCATTATGCCCAGTACATGACCTTA
TGGGACTTTCCTACTTGGCAGTACATCTACGTATTAGTCATCGCTATTACCATGGTGATGCGGTTTTGGC
AGTACATCAATGGGCGTGGATAGCGGTTTGACTCACGGGGATTTCCAAGTCTCCACCCCATTGACGTCAA
TGGGAGTTTGTTTTGGCACCAAAATCAACGGGACTTTCCAAAATGTCGTAACAACTCCGCCCCATTGACG
CAAATGGGCGGTAGGCGTGTACGGTGGGAGGTCTATATAAGCAGAGCTCTCTGGCTAACTAGAGAACCCA
CTGCTTACTGGCTTATCGAAATTAATACGACTCACTATAGGGAGACCCAAGCTGGCTAGCATGGTGAGCA
AGGGCGAGGAGGATAACATGGCCATCATCAAGGAGTTCATGCGCTTCAAGGTGCACATGGAGGGCTCCGT
GAACGGCCACGAGTTCGAGATCGAGGGCGAGGGCGAGGGCCGCCCCTACGAGGGCACCCAGACCGCCAAG
CTGAAGGTGACCAAGGGTGGCCCCCTGCCCTTCGCCTGGGACATCCTGTCCCCTCAGTTCATGTACGGCT
CCAAGGCCTACGTGAAGCACCCCGCCGACATCCCCGACTACTTGAAGCTGTCCTTCCCCGAGGGCTTCAA
GTGGGAGCGCGTGATGAACTTCGAGGACGGCGGCGTGGTGACCGTGACCCAGGACTCCTCCCTGCAGGAC
GGCGAGTTCATCTACAAGGTGAAGCTGCGCGGCACCAACTTCCCCTCCGACGGCCCCGTAATGCAGAAGA
AGACCATGGGCTGGGAGGCCTCCTCCGAGCGGATGTACCCCGAGGACGGCGCCCTGAAGGGCGAGATCAA
GCAGAGGCTGAAGCTGAAGGACGGCGGCCACTACGACGCTGAGGTCAAGACCACCTACAAGGCCAAGAAG
CCCGTGCAGCTGCCCGGCGCCTACAACGTCAACATCAAGTTGGACATCACCTCCCACAACGAGGACTACA
CCATCGTGGAACAGTACGAACGCGCCGAGGGCCGCCACTCCACCGGCGGCATGGACGAGCTGTACAAGAC
CACCACCCTCGTGTCTGCCACCATCTTCGACTTGAGCGAAGTTTTATGCAAGGGTAACAAGATGCTCAAC
TATAGTGCTCCCAGTGCAGGGGGTTGCCTGCTGGACAGAAAGGCAGTGGGCACCCCTGCTGGTGGGGGCT
TCCCTGCGGCGCACTCAGTCACCCTGCCCAGCTCCAAGTTCCACCAGAACCAGCTCCTCAGCAGCCTCAA
GGGTGAGCCAGCCCCCGCTCTGAGCTCGGCAGACAGCGCCTTCGCAGACGCCTCCTTCTCGGAAGGGGGC
GAGCGGCTGCTGCCCACCCAGAAGCAGCCCGGTGGCGGCCAGGTCAACTCCAGCCGCTACAAGACGGAGC
TGTGCCGCCCCTTTGAGGAAAACGGTGCCTGTAAGTACGGGGACAAGTGCCAGTTCGCACACGGCATCCA
CGAGCTCCGCAGCCTGACCCGCCACCCCAAGTACAAGACGGAGCTGTGCCGCACCTTCCACACCATCGGC
TTTTGCCCCTACGGGCCCCGCTGCCACTTCATCCACAACGCTGAAGAGGACGACGCCCTGGCCGGGGCCG
ACGACCTCTCCGCTGACGACCCCGACCTCCAGCATAGCTTTAGCTTTGCTGGGTTTCCCAGTGCCGCTGC
CACCGCCGCTGCCACCGGGCTGCTGGACAGCCCCACGTCCATCACCCCACCCCCTATTCTGAGCGCCGAT
GACCTCCTGGGCTCACCTACCCTGCCCGATGGCACCAATAACCCTTTTGCCTTCTCCAGCCAGGAGCTGG
CAAGCCTCTTTGCCCCTAGCATGGGGCTGCCCGGGGGTGGCTCCCCGACCACCTTCCTCTTCCGGCCCAT
GTCCGAGTCCCCTCACATGTTTGACTCTCCCCCCAGCCCTCAGGATTCTCTCTCGGACCAGGAGGGCTAC
CTGAGCAGCTCCAGCAGCAGCCACAGTGGCTCAGACTCCCCGACCTTGGACAACTCAAGACGCCTGCCCA
TCTTCAGCAGACTTTCCATCTCAGATGACTAAGAATTCTGCAGATATCCAGCACAGTGGCGGCCGCTCGA
GTCTAGAGGGCCCGTTTAAACCCGCTGATCAGCCTCGACTGTGCCTTCTAGTTGCCAGCCATCTGTTGTT
TGCCCCTCCCCCGTGCCTTCCTTGACCCTGGAAGGTGCCACTCCCACTGTCCTTTCCTAATAAAATGAGG
AAATTGCATCGCATTGTCTGAGTAGGTGTCATTCTATTCTGGGGGGTGGGGTGGGGCAGGACAGCAAGGG
GGAGGATTGGGAAGACAATAGCAGGCATGCTGGGGATGCGGTGGGCTCTATGGCTTCTGAGGCGGAAAGA
ACCAGCTGGGGCTCTAGGGGGTATCCCC
[124 nt withheld, positions 2969-3092]
C
[91 nt withheld, positions 3094-3184]
A
[49 nt withheld, positions 3186-3234]
CCTTTGACGTTGGAGTCCACGTTCTTT
[37 nt withheld, positions 3262-3298]
ACCCTATCTCGGTCTATTCTTTTGATTTATAAGGGATTTTGCCGATTTCGGCCTATTGGTTAAAAAATGA
GCTGATTTAACAAAAATTTAACGCGAATTAATTCTGTGGAATGTGTGTCAGTTAGGGTGTGGAAAGTCCC
CAGGCTCCCCAGCAGGCAGAAGTATGCAAAGCATGCATCTCAATTAGTCAGCAACCAGGTGTGGAAAGTC
CCCAGGCTCCCCAGCAGGCAGAAGTATGCAAAGCATGCATCTCAATTAGTCAGCAACCATAGTCCCGCCC
CTAACTCCGCCCATCCCGCCCCTAACTCCGCCCAGTTCCGCCCATTCTCCGCCCCATGGCTGACTAATTT
TTTTTATTTATGCAGAGGCCGAGGCCGCCTCTGCCTCTGAGCTATTCCAGAAGTAGTGAGGAGGCTTTTT
TGGAGGCCTAGGCTTTTGCAAAAAGCTCCCAACCATGACCGAGTACAAGCCCACGGTGCGCCTCGCCACC
CGCGACGACGTCCCCAGGGCCGTACGCACCCTCGCCGCCGCGTTCGCCGACTACCCCGCCACGCGCCACA
CCGTCGATCCGGACCGCCACATCGAGCGGGTCACCGAGCTGCAAGAACTCTTCCTCACGCGCGTCGGGCT
CGACATCGGCAAGGTGTGGGTCGCGGACGACGGCGCCGCGGTGGCGGTCTGGACCACGCCGGAGAGCGTC
GAAGCGGGGGCGGTGTTCGCCGAGATCGGCCCGCGCATGGCCGAGTTGAGCGGTTCCCGGCTGGCCGCGC
AGCAACAGATGGAAGGCCTCCTGGCGCCGCACCGGCCCAAGGAGCCCGCGTGGTTCCTGGCCACCGTCGG
CGTCTCGCCCGACCACCAGGGCAAGGGTCTGGGCAGCGCCGTCGTGCTCCCCGGAGTGGAGGCGGCCGAG
CGCGCCGGGGTGCCCGCCTTCCTGGAGACCTCCGCGCCCCGCAACCTCCCCTTCTACGAGCGGCTCGGCT
TCACCGTCACCGCCGACGTCGAGGTGCCCGAAGGACCGCGCACCTGGTGCATGACCCGCAAGCCCGGTGC
CTGAGCGGGACTCTGGGGTTCGAAATGACCGACCAAGCGACGCCCAACCTGCCATCACGAGATTTCGATT
CCACCGCCGCCTTCTATGAAAGGTTGGGCTTCGGAATCGTTTTCCGGGACGCCGGCTGGATGATCCTCCA
GCGCGGGGATCTCATGCTGGAGTTCTTCGCCCACCCCAACTTGTTTATTGCAGCTTATAATGGTTACAAA
TAAAGCAATAGCATCACAAATTTCACAAATAAAGCATTTTTTTCACTGCATTCTAGTTGTGGTTTGTCCA
AACTCATCAATGTATCTTATCATGTCTGTATACCGTCGACCTCTAGCTAGAGCTTGGCGTAATCATGGTC
ATAGCTGTTTCCTGTGTGAAATTGTTATCCGCTCACAATTCCACACAACATACGAGCCGGAAGCATAAAG
TGTAAAGCCTGGGGTGCCTAATGAGTGAGCTAACTCACATTAATTGCGTTGCGCTCACTGCCCGCTTTCC
AGTCGGGAAACCTGTCGTGCCAGCTGCATTAATGAATCGGCCAACGCGCGGGGAGAGGCGGTTTGCGTAT
TGGGCGCTCTTCCGCTTCCTCGCTCACTGACTCGCTGCGCTCGGTCGTTCGGCTGCGGCGAGCGGTATCA
GCTCACTCAAAGGCGGTAATACGGTTATCCACAGAATCAGGGGATAACGCAGGAAAGAACATGTGAGCAA
AAGGCCAGCAAAAGGCCAGGAACCGTAAAAAGGCCGCGTTGCTGGCGTTTTTCCATAGGCTCCGCCCCCC
TGACGAGCATCACAAAAATCGACGCTCAAGTCAGAGGTGGCGAAACCCGACAGGACTATAAAGATACCAG
GCGTTTCCCCCTGGAAGCTCCCTCGTGCGCTCTCCTGTTCCGACCCTGCCGCTTACCGGATACCTGTCCG
CCTTTCTCCCTTCGGGAAGCGTGGCGCTTTCTCATAGCTCACGCTGTAGGTATCTCAGTTCGGTGTAGGT
CGTTCGCTCCAAGCTGGGCTGTGTGCACGAACCCCCCGTTCAGCCCGACCGCTGCGCCTTATCCGGTAAC
TATCGTCTTGAGTCCAACCCGGTAAGACACGACTTATCGCCACTGGCAGCAGCCACTGGTAACAGGATTA
GCAGAGCGAGGTATGTAGGCGGTGCTACAGAGTTCTTGAAGTGGTGGCCTAACTACGGCTACACTAGAAG
AACAGTATTTGGTATCTGCGCTCTGCTGAAGCCAGTTACCTTCGGAAAAAGAGTTGGTAGCTCTTGATCC
GGCAAACAAACCACCGCTGGTAGCGGTGGTTTTTTTGTTTGCAAGCAGCAGATTACGCGCAGAAAAAAAG
GATCTCAAGAAGATCCTTTGATCTTTTCTACGGGGTCTGACGCTCAGTGGAACGAAAACTCACGTTAAGG
GATTTTGGTCATGAGATTATCAAAAAGGATCTTCACCTAGATCCTTTTAAATTAAAAATGAAGTTTTAAA
TCAATCTAAAGTATATATGAGTAAACTTGGTCTGACAGTTACCAATGCTTAATCAGTGAGGCACCTATCT
CAGCGATCTGTCTATTTCGTTCATCCATAGTTGCCTGACTCCCCGTCGTGTAGATAACTACGATACGGGA
GGGCTTACCATCTGGCCCCAGTGCTGCAATGATACCGCGAGACCCACGCTCACCGGCTCCAGATTTATCA
GCAATAAACCAGCCAGCCGGAAGGGCCGAGCGCAGAAGTGGTCCTGCAACTTTATCCGCCTCCATCCAGT
CTATTAATTGTTGCCGGGAAGCTAGAGTAAGTAGTTCGCCAGTTAATAGTTTGCGCAACGTTGTTGCCAT
TGCTACAGGCATCGTGGTGTCACGCTCGTCGTTTGGTATGGCTTCATTCAGCTCCGGTTCCCAACGATCA
AGGCGAGTTACATGATCCCCCATGTTGTGCAAAAAAGCGGTTAGCTCCTTCGGTCCTCCGATCGTTGTCA
GAAGTAAGTTGGCCGCAGTGTTATCACTCATGGTTATGGCAGCACTGCATAATTCTCTTACTGTCATGCC
ATCCGTAAGATGCTTTTCTGTGACTGGTGAGTACTCAACCAAGTCATTCTGAGAATAGTGTATGCGGCGA
CCGAGTTGCTCTTGCCCGGCGTCAATACGGGATAATACCGCGCCACATAGCAGAACTTTAAAAGTGCTCA
TCATTGGAAAACGTTCTTCGGGGCGAAAACTCTCAAGGATCTTACCGCTGTTGAGATCCAGTTCGATGTA
ACCCACTCGTGCACCCAACTGATCTTCAGCATCTTTTACTTTCACCAGCGTTTCTGGGTGAGCAAAAACA
GGAAGGCAAAATGCCGCAAAAAAGGGAATAAGGGCGACACGGAAATGTTGAATACTCATACTCTTCCTTT
TTCAATATTATTGAAGCATTTATCAGGGTTATTGTCTCATGAGCGGATACATATTTGAATGTATTTAGAA
AAATAAACAAATAGGGGTTCCGCGCACATTTCCCCGAAAAGTGCCACCTGACGTC
